>Addgene plasmid #67103 | pCellFree_G03 CYP2A13 | addgene partial sequence | sequence record 120869 | EGFP-N 5'-CGTCGCCGTCCAGCTCGACCAG-3'
GCTCTCGCCCTGCTGTGCCGTGGTGATGGTGGTGATGGTGGTGACCAGAGGTGCCCATGGTTTCACTTAC
GTGTTTAATGTCTTTACAGACTTTATACATTACTGTCATGGTTAAATAAAATAAAATAAAATAAAATAAA
ATAAAATAAAATAAAATAAAATAAAATAAAATAAACTTAAGATGTCCCTATAGTGAGTCGTATTAGACGT
CAGGTGGCACTTTTCGGGGAAATGTGCGCGGAACCCCTATTTGTTTATTTTTCTAAATACATTCAAATAT
GTATCCGCTCATGAGACAATAACCCTGATAAATGCTTCAATAATATTGAAAAAGGAAGAGTATGAGTATT
CAACATTTCCGTGTCGCCCTTATTCCCTTTTTTGCGGCATTTTGCCTTCCTGTTTTTGCTCACCCAGAAA
CGCTGGTGAAAGTAAAAGATGCTGAAGATCAGTTGGGTGCACGAGTGGGTTACATCGAACTGGATCTCAA
CAGCGGTAAGATCCTTGAGAGTTTTCGCCCCGAAGAACGTTTTCCAATGATGAGCACTTTTAAAGTTCTG
CTATGTGGCGCGGTATTATCCCGTATTGACGCCGGGCAAGAGCAACTCGGTCGCCGCATACACTATTCTC
AGAATGACTTGGTTGAGTACTCACCAGTCACAGAAAAGCATCTTACGGATGGCATGACAGTAAGAGAATT
ATGCAGTGCTGCCATAACCATGAGTGATAACACTGCGGCCAACTTACTTCTGACAACGATCGGAGGACCG
AAGGAGCTAACCGCTTTTTTGCACAACATGGGGGATCATGTAACTCGCCTTGATCGTTGGGAACCGGAGC
TGAATGAAGCCATACCAAACGACGAGCGTGACACCACGATGCCTGTAGCAATGGCAACAACGTTGCGCAA
ACTATTAACTGGCGAACTACTTACTCTAGCTTCCCGGCAACAATTAATAGACTGGATGGAGGCGGATAAA
GTTGCAGGAC
