>Addgene plasmid #67103 | pCellFree_G03 CYP2A13 | addgene partial sequence | sequence record 120890 | T7term 5'-GCTAGTTATTGCTCAGCGG-3'
GGTCCACGCGTACCCAACACACGGACACATGCACGAACACGCATGCAGAGAGATCATACATCATCTATAG
AGAAGTACACGTAAAAGTAAGACTCGTCGTCTGCCAGCTACAACCGAGAAGGCGACGTGAAAGGAACAAG
AAAGGAGGAGGAGGGCGGCCGCTTACACCACTTTGTACAAGAAAGCTGGGCCCATGAGGCCTGAGCGGGG
CAGGAAGCTCATGGTGTAGTTTCGTGGGATCGTGGCAAAGCCCACGTGTTTGGGGGACACGTCGATATCC
TTAGGCGACTGAGGGGACTTGAAGCGAAAGTTCTGCATGATGGTGGTGAAGAAGAGAAAGAGCTCCATTC
TGGCCAGGCCTTCTCCAAAACAGTACCGCTTTCCGATGGAAAAGGGCACAAAAGCATCACTCTTCTTAAA
CTGCCCCTTCTTATCCAGGAAGTGCTGGGGATTGAAGTCCCGGGGGTTGGAGAAGAACCTGGGGTCTCTC
AGCACGGAGCCCAGCATAGGGAACACTTCAGTGCCCTTAGGGAGGAAGAAATCCCGAAACTTGGTGTCCT
TGTTGACCCTGTGGGCCAAACCCATGGGGAGCATGTCTCCAAATCTTTGGATCTCGTGGATCACTGCCTC
TGTGTAGGGCATCTTGGCCCGGTCCTCAAACTTGGGCTGCCGGTTCTTGCCGATCACTCTGTCAATCTCC
TCATGGACCTTGGCCTCCACCTCTGGGTGCTTCATGAGCAGCAGGAAACCGTAGCGCAGGGTGGTGCTCA
CGGTCTCAGTGCCCGCAAAGAAGAGGTTCAGGGTGGTCATCACCAGGTTCTTCAAGTAGAACTCTGTGTT
GGGGTTCTTCTCCTCCTCCTGCATGCGGA
