[The description below was written by a language model from this plasmid's Addgene catalogue record.]
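Description:
pCellFree_G03 CYP2A13 is a cell-free expression plasmid built on the pCellFree_G03 backbone, carrying the human cytochrome P450 gene CYP2A13 as its insert. It is maintained in E. coli as a high-copy plasmid under ampicillin selection. The record does not name the origin of replication, and no feature table is provided, so finer details of the backbone, such as translation leader elements or the exact terminator, cannot be confirmed here, although the use of a T7 terminator sequencing primer suggests one lies downstream of the insert.

Expression is driven by a T7 promoter, so transcription depends on T7 RNA polymerase supplied in a coupled in vitro transcription–translation reaction. The open reading frame was introduced by Gateway recombination cloning, placing CYP2A13 in frame behind two backbone-encoded N-terminal tags: a His tag and EGFP. The His tag allows affinity capture or detection of the product. The EGFP fusion provides a fluorescent readout that can be used to monitor yield and assess the state of the translated protein directly in the lysate, without purification.

The stated purpose is to serve as a standard for benchmarking cell-free expression, and the plasmid comes from a study comparing the performance of four cell-free protein expression systems. In that context, the tagged CYP2A13 serves as a test protein whose expression can be compared across different lysates.
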