Addgene plasmid #67103: pCellFree_G03 CYP2A13
Purpose: Standard for cell-free expression benchmarking.
Depositing lab: Kirill Alexandrov. Depositing organization: University of Queensland. Publication: Performance benchmarking of four cell-free protein expression systems. Gagoski D, Polinkovsky ME, Mureev S, Kunert A, Johnston W, Gambin Y, Alexandrov K. Biotechnol Bioeng. 2015 Aug 24. doi: 10.1002/bit.25814. PubMed 26301602.
Backbone
  Vector backbone: pCellFree_G03
  Vector type: Cell-free expression
Growth in bacteria
  Bacterial resistance: Ampicillin, 100 μg/mL
  Growth temperature: 37°C
  Growth strain: DH5alpha
  Copy number: High Copy
Gene/Insert
  Gene/Insert name: CYP2A13 (alt name: cytochrome P450)
  Species: H. sapiens (human)
  Entrez Gene: CYP2A13 (a.k.a. CPAD, CYP2A, CYPIIA13)
  Promoter: T7
  Tag / fusion protein: His (N terminal on backbone); EGFP (N terminal on backbone)
  Cloning method: Gateway Cloning
  Sequencing primers: 5′ EGFP-C; 3′ T7 terminal
Terms and licenses: Academic/Nonprofit Terms; Industry Terms: Not Available to Industry
How to cite: pCellFree_G03 CYP2A13 was a gift from Kirill Alexandrov (Addgene plasmid # 67103 ; http://n2t.net/addgene:67103 ; RRID:Addgene_67103)
